Addgene plasmid #103943: PDZK1_PDZ_2
Purpose: Protein expression and purification of PDZK1 PDZ2 domain
Depositing lab: Sachdev Sidhu. Depositing organization: University of Toronto. Publication: A specificity map for the PDZ domain family. Tonikian R, Zhang Y, Sazinsky SL, Currell B, Yeh JH, Reva B, Held HA, Appleton BA, Evangelista M, Wu Y, Xin X, Chan AC, Seshagiri S, Lasky LA, Sander C, Boone C, Bader GD, Sidhu SS. PLoS Biol. 2008 Sep 30;6(9):e239. doi: 10.1371/journal.pbio.0060239. PubMed 18828675.
Backbone
  Vector backbone: pGEX-6P-1
  Backbone size w/o insert (bp): 4984
  Vector type: Bacterial Expression
Growth in bacteria
  Bacterial resistance: Ampicillin, 100 μg/mL
  Growth temperature: 37°C
  Growth strain: DH5alpha
  Copy number: Unknown
Gene/Insert
  Gene/Insert name: PDZK1 (alt name: PDZK1 PDZ2)
  Species: H. sapiens (human)
  Entrez Gene: PDZK1 (a.k.a. CAP70, CLAMP, NHERF-3, NHERF3, PDZD1)
  Promoter: tac
  Tag / fusion protein: GST (N terminal on backbone)
  Cloning method: Restriction Enzyme; 5′ cloning site unknown (unknown if destroyed); 3′ cloning site unknown (unknown if destroyed)
  Sequencing primers: 5′ pGEX Fwd
Terms and licenses: Academic/Nonprofit Terms; Industry Terms: Not Available to Industry
How to cite: PDZK1_PDZ_2 was a gift from Sachdev Sidhu (Addgene plasmid # 103943 ; http://n2t.net/addgene:103943 ; RRID:Addgene_103943)
