[The description below was written by a language model from this plasmid's Addgene catalogue record and pLannotate feature annotations shown in this document.]
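Description:
PDZK1_PDZ_2 is a bacterial expression plasmid built on the pGEX-6P-1 backbone for producing the second PDZ domain of human PDZK1 (also known as NHERF3 or CAP70) as a glutathione S-transferase fusion in E. coli. The sequenced construct is about 5.3 kb. It replicates from a ColE1/pMB1-type origin and is selected with ampicillin through the β-lactamase gene under its own promoter. Short remnants of the pBR322 rop and bom regions, a lac promoter/lacZα segment and a small yciV fragment are also annotated. These are backbone carry-over and have no evident role in expression.

The expression cassette begins with the strong hybrid tac promoter followed by a lac operator. The plasmid also carries its own lacI gene, so transcription is held off by lac repressor until it is relieved with IPTG. Downstream lies the Schistosoma japonicum GST coding sequence, followed after a short linker by a roughly 330 bp fragment of PDZK1, which places GST at the N terminus of the PDZ domain. The pGEX-6P series normally encodes a PreScission protease site in this linker for tag removal, but the feature table does not annotate one, and the record lists the restriction sites used for cloning as unknown.

GST allows the fusion to be captured on glutathione resin, in line with the stated purpose of expressing and purifying the isolated PDZ2 domain. PDZK1 is a scaffold protein that links apical membrane proteins to regulatory components in epithelial cells. The associated publication concerns mapping binding specificity across the PDZ domain family, so this plasmid appears to be one of a set of such domain constructs used for ligand-binding studies.
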