Features (pLannotate 1.2.2; 17 found; start..end, strand, type, name):
      1..29      +  promoter       tac promoter: strong E. coli promoter; hybrid between the trp and lac UV5 promoters
     37..53      +  protein_bind   lac operator: The lac repressor binds to the lac operator to inhibit transcription in E. coli. This inhibition can be relieved by adding lactose or isopropyl-β-D-thiogalactopyranoside (IPTG). lac repressor encoded by lacI
     76..729     +  CDS            GST26_SCHJA: Experimental evidence at protein level: Swiss-Prot protein existence level 1. GST isoenzymes appear to play a central role in the parasite detoxification system. Other functions are also suspected including a role in increasing the solubility of haematin in the parasite gut. From Schistosoma japonicum (Blood fluke).
    769..1101    +  CDS            PDZK1 (fragment): NHRF3_HUMAN - Also known as CAP70, NHERF3, PDZD1. Experimental evidence at protein level: Swiss-Prot protein existence level 1. A scaffold protein that connects plasma membrane proteins and regulatory components, regulating their surface expression in epithelial cells apical domains. May be involved in the coordination of a diverse range of regulatory processes for ion transport and second messenger cascades. In complex with SLC9A3R1, may cluster proteins that are functionally dependent in a mutual fashion and modulate the trafficking and the activity of the associated membrane proteins. May p
   1142..1181    +  CDS            rop (fragment): Rop protein, which maintains plasmids at low copy number; rop
   1283..1323    +  misc_feature   bom (fragment): basis of mobility region from pBR322
   1428..1532    +  promoter       AmpR promoter: bla
   1533..2393    +  CDS            AmpR: β-lactamase; bla; confers resistance to ampicillin, carbenicillin, and related antibiotics
   2564..3152    +  rep_origin     ori: high-copy-number ColE1/pMB1/pBR322/pUC origin of replication
   3338..3389    -  misc_feature   bom (fragment): basis of mobility region from pBR322
   3396..3473    +  promoter       lacI promoter: lacI
   3474..4556    +  CDS            lacI: lac repressor; lacI; The lac repressor binds to the lac operator to inhibit transcription in E. coli. This inhibition can be relieved by adding lactose or isopropyl-β-D-thiogalactopyranoside (IPTG).
   4569..4590    +  protein_bind   CAP binding site: CAP binding activates transcription in the presence of cAMP. E. coli catabolite activator protein
   4605..4635    +  promoter       lac promoter: promoter for the E. coli lac operon
   4643..4659    +  protein_bind   lac operator: The lac repressor binds to the lac operator to inhibit transcription in E. coli. This inhibition can be relieved by adding lactose or isopropyl-β-D-thiogalactopyranoside (IPTG). lac repressor encoded by lacI
   4679..4852    +  CDS            lacZα: LacZα fragment of β-galactosidase; lacZ fragment
   5116..5232    -  CDS            yciV (fragment): RNAAM_ECOLI - Also known as trpH From Escherichia coli (strain K12).
>Addgene plasmid #103943 | PDZK1_PDZ_2 | addgene full sequence | sequence record 200272 | Addgene NGS Result
TTGACAATTAATCATCGGCTCGTATAATGTGTGGAATTGTGAGCGGATAACAATTTCACACAGGAAACAG
TATTCATGTCCCCTATACTAGGTTATTGGAAAATTAAGGGCCTTGTGCAACCCACTCGACTTCTTTTGGA
ATATCTTGAAGAAAAATATGAAGAGCATTTGTATGAGCGCGATGAAGGTGATAAATGGCGAAACAAAAAG
TTTGAATTGGGTTTGGAGTTTCCCAATCTTCCTTATTATATTGATGGTGATGTTAAATTAACACAGTCTA
TGGCCATCATACGTTATATAGCTGACAAGCACAACATGTTGGGTGGTTGTCCAAAAGAGCGTGCAGAGAT
TTCAATGCTTGAAGGAGCGGTTTTGGATATTAGATACGGTGTTTCGAGAATTGCATATAGTAAAGACTTT
GAAACTCTCAAAGTTGATTTTCTTAGCAAGCTACCTGAAATGCTGAAAATGTTCGAAGATCGTTTATGTC
ATAAAACATATTTAAATGGTGATCATGTAACCCATCCTGACTTCATGTTGTATGACGCTCTTGATGTTGT
TTTATACATGGACCCAATGTGCCTGGATGCGTTCCCAAAATTAGTTTGTTTTAAAAAACGTATTGAAGCT
ATCCCACAAATTGATAAGTACTTGAAATCCAGCAAGTATATAGCATGGCCTTTGCAGGGCTGGCAAGCCA
CGTTTGGTGGTGGCGACCATCCTCCAAAATCGGATCTGGAAGTTCTGTTCCAGGGGCCCCTGGGATCCAT
GAATGGAGGTGTGCAAACTTGGACCCAGCCCCGGCTCTGCTATCTCGTGAAGGAAGGAGGCAGCTATGGC
TTCTCTCTGAAAACTGTCCAAGGTAAAAAGGGGGTGTACATGACTGATATTACACCTCAAGGTGTGGCTA
TGAGAGCTGGAGTTCTGGCTGATGATCACTTGATTGAAGTGAATGGAGAGAATGTAGAGGATGCCAGCCA
TGAGGAAGTGGTTGAAAAGGTGAAGAAGTCAGGAAGCCGTGTCATGTTCCTGCTGGTGGACAAAGAAACT
GACAAGCGTCATGTTGAGCAGAAGATACAATTCAAAAGAGAAACAGCCAGTTGAGTCGACTCGAGCGGCC
GCATCGTGACTGACTGACGATCTGCCTCGCGCGTTTCGGTGATGACGGTGAAAACCTCTGACACATGCAG
CTCCCGGAGACGGTCACAGCTTGTCTGTAAGCGGATGCCGGGAGCAGACAAGCCCGTCAGGGCGCGTCAG
CGGGTGTTGGCGGGTGTCGGGGCGCAGCCATGACCCAGTCACGTAGCGATAGCGGAGTGTATAATTCTTG
AAGACGAAAGGGCCTCGTGATACGCCTATTTTTATAGGTTAATGTCATGATAATAATGGTTTCTTAGACG
TCAGGTGGCACTTTTCGGGGAAATGTGCGCGGAACCCCTATTTGTTTATTTTTCTAAATACATTCAAATA
TGTATCCGCTCATGAGACAATAACCCTGATAAATGCTTCAATAATATTGAAAAAGGAAGAGTATGAGTAT
TCAACATTTCCGTGTCGCCCTTATTCCCTTTTTTGCGGCATTTTGCCTTCCTGTTTTTGCTCACCCAGAA
ACGCTGGTGAAAGTAAAAGATGCTGAAGATCAGTTGGGTGCACGAGTGGGTTACATCGAACTGGATCTCA
ACAGCGGTAAGATCCTTGAGAGTTTTCGCCCCGAAGAACGTTTTCCAATGATGAGCACTTTTAAAGTTCT
GCTATGTGGCGCGGTATTATCCCGTGTTGACGCCGGGCAAGAGCAACTCGGTCGCCGCATACACTATTCT
CAGAATGACTTGGTTGAGTACTCACCAGTCACAGAAAAGCATCTTACGGATGGCATGACAGTAAGAGAAT
TATGCAGTGCTGCCATAACCATGAGTGATAACACTGCGGCCAACTTACTTCTGACAACGATCGGAGGACC
GAAGGAGCTAACCGCTTTTTTGCACAACATGGGGGATCATGTAACTCGCCTTGATCGTTGGGAACCGGAG
CTGAATGAAGCCATACCAAACGACGAGCGTGACACCACGATGCCTGCAGCAATGGCAACAACGTTGCGCA
AACTATTAACTGGCGAACTACTTACTCTAGCTTCCCGGCAACAATTAATAGACTGGATGGAGGCGGATAA
AGTTGCAGGACCACTTCTGCGCTCGGCCCTTCCGGCTGGCTGGTTTATTGCTGATAAATCTGGAGCCGGT
GAGCGTGGGTCTCGCGGTATCATTGCAGCACTGGGGCCAGATGGTAAGCCCTCCCGTATCGTAGTTATCT
ACACGACGGGGAGTCAGGCAACTATGGATGAACGAAATAGACAGATCGCTGAGATAGGTGCCTCACTGAT
TAAGCATTGGTAACTGTCAGACCAAGTTTACTCATATATACTTTAGATTGATTTAAAACTTCATTTTTAA
TTTAAAAGGATCTAGGTGAAGATCCTTTTTGATAATCTCATGACCAAAATCCCTTAACGTGAGTTTTCGT
TCCACTGAGCGTCAGACCCCGTAGAAAAGATCAAAGGATCTTCTTGAGATCCTTTTTTTCTGCGCGTAAT
CTGCTGCTTGCAAACAAAAAAACCACCGCTACCAGCGGTGGTTTGTTTGCCGGATCAAGAGCTACCAACT
CTTTTTCCGAAGGTAACTGGCTTCAGCAGAGCGCAGATACCAAATACTGTCCTTCTAGTGTAGCCGTAGT
TAGGCCACCACTTCAAGAACTCTGTAGCACCGCCTACATACCTCGCTCTGCTAATCCTGTTACCAGTGGC
TGCTGCCAGTGGCGATAAGTCGTGTCTTACCGGGTTGGACTCAAGACGATAGTTACCGGATAAGGCGCAG
CGGTCGGGCTGAACGGGGGGTTCGTGCACACAGCCCAGCTTGGAGCGAACGACCTACACCGAACTGAGAT
ACCTACAGCGTGAGCTATGAGAAAGCGCCACGCTTCCCGAAGGGAGAAAGGCGGACAGGTATCCGGTAAG
CGGCAGGGTCGGAACAGGAGAGCGCACGAGGGAGCTTCCAGGGGGAAACGCCTGGTATCTTTATAGTCCT
GTCGGGTTTCGCCACCTCTGACTTGAGCGTCGATTTTTGTGATGCTCGTCAGGGGGGCGGAGCCTATGGA
AAAACGCCAGCAACGCGGCCTTTTTACGGTTCCTGGCCTTTTGCTGGCCTTTTGCTCACATGTTCTTTCC
TGCGTTATCCCCTGATTCTGTGGATAACCGTATTACCGCCTTTGAGTGAGCTGATACCGCTCGCCGCAGC
CGAACGACCGAGCGCAGCGAGTCAGTGAGCGAGGAAGCGGAAGAGCGCCTGATGCGGTATTTTCTCCTTA
CGCATCTGTGCGGTATTTCACACCGCATAAATTCCGACACCATCGAATGGCGCAAAACCTTTCGCGGTAT
GGCATGATAGCGCCCGGAAGAGAGTCAATTCAGGGTGGTGAATGTGAAACCAGTAACGTTATACGATGTC
GCAGAGTATGCCGGTGTCTCTTATCAGACCGTTTCCCGCGTGGTGAACCAGGCCAGCCACGTTTCTGCGA
AAACGCGGGAAAAAGTGGAAGCGGCGATGGCGGAGCTGAATTACATTCCCAACCGCGTGGCACAACAACT
GGCGGGCAAACAGTCGTTGCTGATTGGCGTTGCCACCTCCAGTCTGGCCCTGCACGCGCCGTCGCAAATT
GTCGCGGCGATTAAATCTCGCGCCGATCAACTGGGTGCCAGCGTGGTGGTGTCGATGGTAGAACGAAGCG
GCGTCGAAGCCTGTAAAGCGGCGGTGCACAATCTTCTCGCGCAACGCGTCAGTGGGCTGATCATTAACTA
TCCGCTGGATGACCAGGATGCCATTGCTGTGGAAGCTGCCTGCACTAATGTTCCGGCGTTATTTCTTGAT
GTCTCTGACCAGACACCCATCAACAGTATTATTTTCTCCCATGAAGACGGTACGCGACTGGGCGTGGAGC
ATCTGGTCGCATTGGGTCACCAGCAAATCGCGCTGTTAGCGGGCCCATTAAGTTCTGTCTCGGCGCGTCT
GCGTCTGGCTGGCTGGCATAAATATCTCACTCGCAATCAAATTCAGCCGATAGCGGAACGGGAAGGCGAC
TGGAGTGCCATGTCCGGTTTTCAACAAACCATGCAAATGCTGAATGAGGGCATCGTTCCCACTGCGATGC
TGGTTGCCAACGATCAGATGGCGCTGGGCGCAATGCGCGCCATTACCGAGTCCGGGCTGCGCGTTGGTGC
GGATATCTCGGTAGTGGGATACGACGATACCGAAGACAGCTCATGTTATATCCCGCCGTTAACCACCATC
AAACAGGATTTTCGCCTGCTGGGGCAAACCAGCGTGGACCGCTTGCTGCAACTCTCTCAGGGCCAGGCGG
TGAAGGGCAATCAGCTGTTGCCCGTCTCACTGGTGAAAAGAAAAACCACGCTAGCGCCCAATACGCAAAC
CGCCTCTCCCCGCGCGTTGGCCGATTCATTAATGCAGCTGGCACGACAGGTTTCCCGACTGGAAAGCGGG
CAGTGAGCGCAACGCAATTAATGTAAGTTAGCTCACTCATTAGGCACCCCAGGCTTTACACTTTATGCTT
CCGGCTCGTATGTTGTGTGGAATTGTGAGCGGATAACAATTTCACACAGGAAACAGCTATGACCATGATT
ACGGATTCACTGGCCGTCGTTTTACAACGTCGTGACTGGGAAAACCCTGGCGTTACCCAACTTAATCGCC
TTGCAGCACATCCCCCTTTCGCCAGCTGGCGTAATAGCGAAGAGGCCCGCACCGATCGCCCTTCCCAACA
GTTGCGCAGCCTGAATGGCGAATGGCGCTTTGCCTGGTTTCCGGCACCAGAAGCGGTGCCGGAAAGCTGG
CTGGAGTGCGATCTTCCTGAGGCCGATACTGTCGTCGTCCCCTCAAACTGGCAGATGCACGGTTACGATG
CGCCCATCTACACCAACGTGACCTATCCCATTACGGTCAATCCGCCGTTTGTTCCCACGGAGAATCCGAC
GGGTTGTTACTCGCTCACATTTAATGTTGATGAAAGCTGGCTACAGGAAGGCCAGACGCGAATTATTTTT
GATGGCGTTGGAATTAGCTTATCGACTGCACGGTGCACCAATGCTTCTGGCGTCAGGCAGCCATCGGAAG
CTGTGGTATGGCTGTGCAGGTCGTAAATCACTGCATAATTCGTGTCGCTCAAGGCGCACTCCCGTTCTGG
ATAATGTTTTTTGCGCCGACATCATAACGGTTCTGGCAAATATTCTGAAATGAGCTG
